>Addgene plasmid #102452 | pSG25-pBAD-tetO-deGFPssrA | addgene full sequence | sequence record 197152 | Addgene NGS Result
GCATTGCTGTTCCGCTGGGCATGCACATTGATTATTTGCACGGCGTCACACTTTGCTATGCCATAGCATT
TTTATCCATAAGATTAGCGGATCCTACCTGACGCTTTTTATCGCAACTCTCTACTGTTTCTCCATACCGT
TTTTTTGGGCTAGCTCCCTATCAGTGATAGAGATGCAAGCGGGCCCAAGTTCACTTAAAAAGGAGATCAA
CAATGAAAGCAATTTTCGTACTGAAACATCTTAATCATGCTAAGGAGGTTTTCTAATGGAGCTTTTCACT
GGCGTTGTTCCCATCCTGGTCGAGCTGGACGGCGACGTAAACGGCCACAAGTTCAGCGTGTCCGGCGAGG
GCGAGGGCGATGCCACCTACGGCAAGCTGACCCTGAAGTTCATCTGCACCACCGGCAAGCTGCCCGTGCC
CTGGCCCACCCTCGTGACCACCCTGACCTACGGCGTGCAGTGCTTCAGCCGCTACCCCGACCACATGAAG
CAGCACGACTTCTTCAAGTCCGCCATGCCCGAAGGCTACGTCCAGGAGCGCACCATCTTCTTCAAGGACG
ACGGCAACTACAAGACCCGCGCCGAGGTGAAGTTCGAGGGCGACACCCTGGTGAACCGCATCGAGCTGAA
GGGCATCGACTTCAAGGAGGACGGCAACATCCTGGGGCACAAGCTGGAGTACAACTACAACAGCCACAAC
GTCTATATCATGGCCGACAAGCAGAAGAACGGCATCAAGGTGAACTTCAAGATCCGCCACAACATCGAGG
ACGGCAGCGTGCAGCTCGCCGACCACTACCAGCAGAACACCCCCATCGGCGACGGCCCCGTGCTGCTGCC
CGACAACCACTACCTGAGCACCCAGTCCGCCCTGAGCAAAGACCCCAACGAGAAGCGCGATCACATGGTC
CTGCTGGAGTTCGTGACCGCCGCCGGGATCGCAGCAAACGACGAAAACTACGCTTTAGCTGCTTAATGAA
CTTTCAGCCAAAAAACTTAAGACCGCCGGTCTTGTCCACTACCTTGCAGTAATGCGGTGGACAGGATCGG
CGGTTTTCTTTTCTCTTCTCAACCTTGAGAGTCGGGCATTGTCTTCGCTCCTTCCGGTGGGCGCGGGGCA
TGACTATCGTCGCCGCACTTATGACTGTGTTCTTTATCATGCAACTCGTAGGACAGGTGCCGGCAGCGCT
CTTCCGCTTCCTCGCTCACTGACTCGCTGCGCTCGGTCGTTCGGCTGCGGCGAGCGGTATCAGCTCACTC
AAAGGCGGTAATACGGTTATCCACAGAATCAGGGGATAACGCAGGAAAGAACATGTGAGCAAAAGGCCAG
CAAAAGGCCAGGAACCGTAAAAAGGCCGCGTTGCTGGCGTTTTTCCATAGGCTCCGCCCCCCTGACGAGC
ATCACAAAAATCGACGCTCAAGTCAGAGGTGGCGAAACCCGACAGGACTATAAAGATACCAGGCGTTTCC
CCCTGGAAGCTCCCTCGTGCGCTCTCCTGTTCCGACCCTGCCGCTTACCGGATACCTGTCCGCCTTTCTC
CCTTCGGGAAGCGTGGCGCTTTCTCATAGCTCACGCTGTAGGTATCTCAGTTCGGTGTAGGTCGTTCGCT
CCAAGCTGGGCTGTGTGCACGAACCCCCCGTTCAGCCCGACCGCTGCGCCTTATCCGGTAACTATCGTCT
TGAGTCCAACCCGGTAAGACACGACTTATCGCCACTGGCAGCAGCCACTGGTAACAGGATTAGCAGAGCG
AGGTATGTAGGCGGTGCTACAGAGTTCTTGAAGTGGTGGCCTAACTACGGCTACACTAGAAGAACAGTAT
TTGGTATCTGCGCTCTGCTGAAGCCAGTTACCTTCGGAAAAAGAGTTGGTAGCTCTTGATCCGGCAAACA
AACCACCGCTGGTAGCGGTGGTTTTTTTGTTTGCAAGCAGCAGATTACGCGCAGAAAAAAAGGATCTCAA
GAAGATCCTTTGATCTTTTCTACGGGGTCTGACGCTCAGTGGAACGAAAACTCACGTTAAGGGATTTTGG
TCATGAGATTATCAAAAAGGATCTTCACCTAGATCCTTTTAAATTAAAAATGAAGTTTTAAATCAATCTA
AAGTATATATGAGTAAACTTGGTCTGACAGTTACCAATGCTTAATCAGTGAGGCACCTATCTCAGCGATC
TGTCTATTTCGTTCATCCATAGTTGCCTGACTCCCCGTCGTGTAGATAACTACGATACGGGAGGGCTTAC
CATCTGGCCCCAGTGCTGCAATGATACCGCGTGACCCACGCTCACCGGCTCCAGATTTATCAGCAATAAA
CCAGCCAGCCGGAAGGGCCGAGCGCAGAAGTGGTCCTGCAACTTTATCCGCCTCCATCCAGTCTATTAAT
TGTTGCCGGGAAGCTAGAGTAAGTAGTTCGCCAGTTAATAGTTTGCGCAACGTTGTTGCCATTGCTACAG
GCATCGTGGTGTCACGCTCGTCGTTTGGTATGGCTTCATTCAGCTCCGGTTCCCAACGATCAAGGCGAGT
TGCATGATCCCCCATGTTGTGCAAAAAAGCGGTTAGCTCCTTCGGTCCTCCGATCGTTGTCAGAAGTAAG
TTGGCCGCAGTGTTATCACTCATGGTTATGGCAGCACTGCATAATTCTCTTACTGTCATGCCATCCGTAA
GATGCTTTTCTGTGACTGGTGAGTACTCAACCAAGTCATTCTGAGAATAGTGTATGCGGCGACCGAGTTG
CTCTTGCCCGGCGTCAACACGGGATAATACCGCGCCACATAGCAGAACTTTAAAAGTGCTCATCATTGGA
AAACGTTCTTCGGGGCGAAAACTCTCAAGGATCTTACCGCTGTTGAGATCCAGTTCGATGTAACCCACTC
GTGCACCCAACTGATCTTCAGCATCTTTTACTTTCACCAGCGTTTCTGGGTGAGCAAAAACAGGAAGGCA
AAATGCCGCAAAAAAGGGAATAAGGGCGACACGGAAATGTTGAATACTCATACTCTTCCTTTTTCAATAT
TATTGAAGCATTTATCAGGGTTATTGTCTCATGAGCGGATACATATTTGAATGTATTTAGAAAAATAAAC
AAATAGGGGTTCCGCGCACATTTCCCCGAAAAGTGCCACCTGACGTCTAAGAAACCATTATTATCATGAC
ATTAACCTATAAAAATAGGCGTATCACGAGGCCCTTTCGTGTTCAAGAATTCTGGCGAATCCTCTGACCA
GCCAGAAAACGACCTTTCTGTGGTGAAACCGGATGCTGCAATTCAGAGCGCCAGCAAGTGGGGGACAGCA
GATGACCTGACCGCCGCAGAGTGGATGTTTGACATGGTGATGACTATCGCACCATCAGCCAGAAAACCGA
ATTTTGCTGGGTGGGCTAACGATATCCGCCTGATGCGTGAACGTGACGGACGTAACGAAGACAACCAC
Features (pLannotate 1.2.2; 9 found; start..end, strand, type, name):
     24..135     +  promoter       araBAD promoter (fragment): araBAD; promoter of the L-arabinose operon of E. coli; the araC regulatory gene is transcribed in the opposite direction (Guzman et al., 1995)
    155..174     +  promoter       PLtetO-1 promoter (fragment): modified phage lambda PL promoter with tet operator sites (Lutz and Bujard, 1997)
    269..940     +  CDS            (3-F)Tyr-EGFP: (3-F)Tyr-EGFP is a basic (constitutively fluorescent) green fluorescent protein published in 2004, derived from Aequorea victoria.
    944..968     +  CDS            ssrA tag (LVA) (fragment): C-terminal peptide that mediates degradation in bacteria through the ClpXP and ClpAP proteases (McGinness et al., 2006) mutant LVA variant that confers accelerated degradation under some conditions (Andersen et al., 1998)
   1097..1192    +  CDS            TcR (fragment): tetracycline efflux protein; tet; confers resistance to tetracycline
   1372..1960    -  rep_origin     ori: high-copy-number ColE1/pMB1/pBR322/pUC origin of replication
   2131..2991    -  CDS            AmpR: β-lactamase; bla; confers resistance to ampicillin, carbenicillin, and related antibiotics
   2992..3096    -  promoter       AmpR promoter: bla
   3198..24      +  CDS            O (fragment) (across the origin): VRPO_LAMBD - Protein inferred from homology: Swiss-Prot protein existence level 3. Necessary for the bidirectional replication of DNA. It interacts with the ori (origin of replication) region of the genome during the initiation of replication. From Escherichia phage lambda (Bacteriophage lambda).
