[The description below was written by a language model from this plasmid's Addgene catalogue record and pLannotate feature annotations shown in this document.]
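Description:
pSG25-pBAD-tetO-deGFPssrA is a small (about 3.4 kb) high-copy bacterial expression plasmid for E. coli, built on a ColE1-type backbone. It replicates from a ColE1/pMB1-family origin and is selected with ampicillin through a β-lactamase gene driven by its native bla promoter. The automated annotation also picks up short fragments matching a tetracycline resistance gene and the phage lambda O protein. These appear to be non-functional backbone remnants rather than working parts.

The payload is deGFP, an EGFP-related green fluorescent protein (the annotation tool matches the coding region to an EGFP variant), fused at its C terminus to an ssrA degradation tag. The tag is annotated only as a partial match to the LVA variant, so the exact variant is not settled by the record. ssrA tags direct proteins to the ClpXP and ClpAP proteases, so the reporter turns over quickly and fluorescence follows current expression rather than accumulating.

Transcription is controlled by a combinatorial pBAD-tetO promoter. The feature table shows a fragment of the arabinose-inducible araBAD promoter followed closely by a short tet-operator-containing segment derived from PLtetO-1. This arrangement should make output depend on two inputs, activation by AraC with arabinose and repression by TetR. Neither araC nor tetR is annotated on the plasmid, so both regulators would have to come from the host, another plasmid or the reaction mix. The associated publication concerns incoherent feedforward loop circuits built in a cell-free system and in cells, and this plasmid fits the role of a fluorescent output node in such circuits.
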