Addgene plasmid #102452: pSG25-pBAD-tetO-deGFPssrA
Purpose: Expresses deGFP fluorescent protein with ssrA degradation tag in E. coli. The expression is controlled by a pBAD-tetO combinatorial promoter.
Depositing lab: Richard Murray. Depositing organization: California Institute of Technology. Publication: Construction of Incoherent Feedforward Loop Circuits in a Cell-Free System and in Cells. Guo S, Murray RM. ACS Synth Biol. 2019 Mar 15;8(3):606-610. doi: 10.1021/acssynbio.8b00493. Epub 2019 Mar 6. PubMed 30790525.
Backbone
  Vector backbone: ColE1
  Backbone size w/o insert (bp): 2753
  Total vector size (bp): 3428
  Vector type: Bacterial Expression
Growth in bacteria
  Bacterial resistance: Ampicillin, 100 μg/mL
  Growth temperature: 37°C
  Growth strain: JM109
  Copy number: High Copy
Gene/Insert
  Gene/Insert name: deGFP (alt names: GFP; Green Fluorescent Protein)
  Insert size (bp): 675
  Promoter: pBAD-tetO
  Tag / fusion protein: ssrA (C terminal on insert)
  Cloning method: Unknown
  Sequencing primers: 5′ AAAACCGAATTTTGCTGGGTG; 3′ ATGATAAAGAACACAGTCATAAGTGC
Terms and licenses: Academic/Nonprofit Terms; Industry Terms: Not Available to Industry
Depositor comments: Please visit https://www.biorxiv.org/content/early/2017/04/02/123190 for bioRxiv preprint.
How to cite: pSG25-pBAD-tetO-deGFPssrA was a gift from Richard Murray (Addgene plasmid # 102452 ; http://n2t.net/addgene:102452 ; RRID:Addgene_102452)
